Addgene plasmid #221932: FusX DdCBE 1397N
Purpose: (Empty Backbone) Backbone plasmid for FusX-based assembly of DdCBE arm with DddAtox 1397N
Depositing lab: Stephen Ekker. Depositing organization: Mayo Foundation for Medical Education and Research. Publication: Unconstrained Precision Mitochondrial Genome Editing with alphaDdCBEs. Castillo SR, Simone BW, Clark KJ, Devaux P, Ekker SC. Hum Gene Ther. 2024 Sep 24. doi: 10.1089/hum.2024.073. PubMed 39212664.
Backbone
  Vector backbone: pCMV
  Backbone size (bp): 4717
  Vector type: Synthetic Biology
  Selectable markers: Blasticidin
  Tag / fusion protein: 3xFLAG (N terminal on backbone)
Growth in bacteria
  Bacterial resistance: Ampicillin, 100 μg/mL
  Growth temperature: 37°C
  Growth strain: NEB Stable
  Copy number: High Copy
Gene/Insert
  Gene/Insert name: None
  Tag / fusion protein: 3xFLAG (N terminal on backbone)
Terms and licenses: Academic/Nonprofit Terms; Industry Terms: Not Available to Industry
Depositor comments: Part of the FusX TALE Base Editor (FusXTBE) platform. Includes synthetic COX8A MTS-3xFLAG-TALE NT-T*-lacZalpha (-)-TALE CTD*-DddAtox 1397N-UGI-ATP5B 3'UTR (1844 bp). 5' Cloning Site: PstI (Not Destroyed), 3' Cloning Site: BamHI (Not Destroyed). Please visit https://www.biorxiv.org/content/10.1101/2024.05.13.593977v1 for bioRxiv preprint.
How to cite: FusX DdCBE 1397N was a gift from Stephen Ekker (Addgene plasmid # 221932 ; http://n2t.net/addgene:221932 ; RRID:Addgene_221932)
