[The description below was written by a language model from this plasmid's Addgene catalogue record and pLannotate feature annotations shown in this document.]
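Description:
FusX DdCBE 1397N is an empty receiver backbone from the FusX TALE Base Editor (FusXTBE) platform, built on a pCMV mammalian expression vector and intended for assembling one arm of a DddA-derived cytosine base editor (DdCBE) for mitochondrial genome editing. It is propagated in E. coli through a high-copy ColE1/pUC-type origin with ampicillin resistance. An f1 origin is also present. For mammalian cells it carries a blasticidin S deaminase cassette driven by the SV40 early promoter (with a bacterial EM7 promoter upstream) and ending in an SV40 polyadenylation signal. Short bleomycin-resistance fragments annotated after BSD appear to be backbone remnants.

The payload is a synthetic cassette expressed from the CMV enhancer/promoter, with a T7 promoter just upstream of the coding region. It encodes a COX8A mitochondrial targeting sequence, an N-terminal 3xFLAG tag and the TALE N-terminal domain (annotated by homology as an avrXa10 fragment). Next comes a reverse-oriented lacZα stuffer with its lac promoter and operator, followed by the TALE C-terminal domain. This is fused to the DddAtox 1397N split half, a uracil glycosylase inhibitor (UGI) and, according to the depositor, an ATP5B 3'UTR.

The lacZα segment is a placeholder, presumably displaced when a custom TALE repeat array is inserted by FusX assembly, which would allow blue/white screening. The record does not spell out the assembly mechanics. The finished construct would express a mitochondrially imported TALE fused to an inactive half of the double-stranded DNA cytidine deaminase. That half must be paired with a partner arm carrying the complementary DddAtox half to reconstitute deaminase activity at the target site. UGI protects the resulting uracil from excision, favouring C-to-T conversion.
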