Features (pLannotate 1.2.2; 32 found; start..end, strand, type, name):
     28..80      -  misc_feature   bom (fragment): basis of mobility region from pBR322
    235..614     +  enhancer       CMV enhancer: human cytomegalovirus immediate early enhancer
    615..818     +  promoter       CMV promoter: human cytomegalovirus (CMV) immediate early promoter
    814..847     +  LTR            5' LTR (truncated) (fragment): truncated 5' long terminal repeat (LTR) from HIV-1
    863..881     +  promoter       T7 promoter: promoter for bacteriophage T7 RNA polymerase
    910..993     +  CDS            COX8A (fragment): COX8A_HUMAN - Also known as COX8, COX8L. Experimental evidence at protein level: Swiss-Prot protein existence level 1. Component of the cytochrome c oxidase, the last enzyme in the mitochondrial electron transport chain which drives oxidative phosphorylation. The respiratory chain contains 3 multisubunit complexes succinate dehydrogenase (complex II, CII), ubiquinol- cytochrome c oxidoreductase (cytochrome b-c1 complex, complex III, CIII) and cytochrome c oxidase (complex IV, CIV), that cooperate to transfer electrons derived from NADH and succinate to molecular oxygen, creating an electrochem
    994..1059    +  CDS            3xFLAG: three tandem FLAG® epitope tags, followed by an enterokinase cleavage site
   1072..1473    +  CDS            avrXa10 (fragment): AVX10_XANOO - Experimental evidence at protein level: Swiss-Prot protein existence level 1. Avirulence protein. Induces the hypersensitive response (HR)in rice plants carrying the resistance gene Xa10. Activity depends on the presence of the core repeat domains; replacement with repeat domains from other proteins (AvrBs3 of X.euvesicatoria (AC P14727) or AvrXa7 of this organism) does not elicit the HR. Probably acts as a transcription factor in its host plant (rice) to induce plant resistance or disease. From Xanthomonas oryzae pv. oryzae.
   1507..1662    -  CDS            lacZα (fragment): LacZα fragment of β-galactosidase; lacZ fragment
   1670..1688    +  promoter       T7 promoter: promoter for bacteriophage T7 RNA polymerase
   1697..1720    -  misc_feature   MCS (fragment): pBluescript multiple cloning site
   1736..1754    -  promoter       T3 promoter: promoter for bacteriophage T3 RNA polymerase
   1799..1815    -  protein_bind   lac operator: The lac repressor binds to the lac operator to inhibit transcription in E. coli. This inhibition can be relieved by adding lactose or isopropyl-β-D-thiogalactopyranoside (IPTG). lac repressor encoded by lacI
   1823..1853    -  promoter       lac promoter: promoter for the E. coli lac operon
   1868..1889    -  protein_bind   CAP binding site: CAP binding activates transcription in the presence of cAMP. E. coli catabolite activator protein
   2000..2335    +  CDS            dddA (fragment): DDDA_BURC1 - Experimental evidence at protein level: Swiss-Prot protein existence level 1. Toxic component of a toxin-immunity protein module, which functions as a cellular contact-dependent growth inhibition (CDI) system. CDI modules allow bacteria to communicate with and inhibit the growth of closely related neighboring bacteria in a contact-dependent fashion. Bacteria that have this module inhibit or kill bacteria without it, giving them a growth advantage. Probably specifically inhibited by cognate immunity protein DddI (Probable). The C-terminal 163 residue fragment has double-stranded DN
   2345..2593    +  CDS            UGI: UNGI_BPPB2 - Experimental evidence at protein level: Swiss-Prot protein existence level 1. This protein binds specifically and reversibly to the host uracil-DNA glycosylase, preventing removal of uracil residues from PBS2 DNA by the host uracil-excision repair system. From Bacillus phage PBS2 (Bacteriophage PBS2).
   2751..2772    +  promoter       SV40 promoter (fragment): SV40 enhancer and early promoter
   2793..3221    +  rep_origin     f1 ori (sequence partly withheld): f1 bacteriophage origin of replication; arrow indicates direction of (+) strand synthesis
   3235..3564    +  promoter       SV40 promoter: SV40 enhancer and early promoter
   3612..3659    +  promoter       EM7 promoter: synthetic bacterial promoter&nbsp
   3678..4076    +  CDS            BSD: blasticidin S deaminase; Aspergillus terreus BSD; confers resistance to blasticidin
   4077..4104    +  CDS            BleoR (fragment): antibiotic-binding protein; Sh ble from Streptoalloteichus hindustanus; confers resistance to bleomycin, phleomycin, and Zeocin™
   4114..4239    +  CDS            ble (fragment): BLE_KLEPN - Experimental evidence at protein level: Swiss-Prot protein existence level 1. Binding protein with a strong affinity to the bleomycin family of antibiotics. Binds to CL990; an antimitotic-antibiotic compound. From Klebsiella pneumoniae.
   4234..4355    +  polyA_signal   SV40 poly(A) signal: SV40 polyadenylation signal
   4428..4444    -  protein_bind   lac operator: The lac repressor binds to the lac operator to inhibit transcription in E. coli. This inhibition can be relieved by adding lactose or isopropyl-β-D-thiogalactopyranoside (IPTG). lac repressor encoded by lacI
   4452..4482    -  promoter       lac promoter: promoter for the E. coli lac operon
   4497..4518    -  protein_bind   CAP binding site: CAP binding activates transcription in the presence of cAMP. E. coli catabolite activator protein
   4531..4623    -  CDS            lacI (fragment): lac repressor; lacI; The lac repressor binds to the lac operator to inhibit transcription in E. coli. This inhibition can be relieved by adding lactose or isopropyl-β-D-thiogalactopyranoside (IPTG).
   4806..5394    -  rep_origin     ori: high-copy-number ColE1/pMB1/pBR322/pUC origin of replication
   5565..6425    -  CDS            AmpR: β-lactamase; bla; confers resistance to ampicillin, carbenicillin, and related antibiotics
   6426..6530    -  promoter       AmpR promoter: bla
>Addgene plasmid #221932 | FusX DdCBE 1397N | addgene full sequence | sequence record 438551 | Addgene NGS Result
GACGGATCGGGAGATCTCCCGATCCCCTATGGTGCACTCTCAGTACAATCTGCTCTGATGCCGCATAGTT
AAGCCAGTATCTGCTCCCTGCTTGTGTGTTGGAGGTCGCTGAGTAGTGCGCGAGCAAAATTTAAGCTACA
ACAAGGCAAGGCTTGACCGACAATTGCATGAAGAATCTGCTTAGGGTTAGGCGTTTTGCGCTGCTTCGCG
ATGTACGGGCCAGATATACGCGTTGACATTGATTATTGACTAGTTATTAATAGTAATCAATTACGGGGTC
ATTAGTTCATAGCCCATATATGGAGTTCCGCGTTACATAACTTACGGTAAATGGCCCGCCTGGCTGACCG
CCCAACGACCCCCGCCCATTGACGTCAATAATGACGTATGTTCCCATAGTAACGCCAATAGGGACTTTCC
ATTGACGTCAATGGGTGGAGTATTTACGGTAAACTGCCCACTTGGCAGTACATCAAGTGTATCATATGCC
AAGTACGCCCCCTATTGACGTCAATGACGGTAAATGGCCCGCCTGGCATTATGCCCAGTACATGACCTTA
TGGGACTTTCCTACTTGGCAGTACATCTACGTATTAGTCATCGCTATTACCATGGTGATGCGGTTTTGGC
AGTACATCAATGGGCGTGGATAGCGGTTTGACTCACGGGGATTTCCAAGTCTCCACCCCATTGACGTCAA
TGGGAGTTTGTTTTGGCACCAAAATCAACGGGACTTTCCAAAATGTCGTAACAACTCCGCCCCATTGACG
CAAATGGGCGGTAGGCGTGTACGGTGGGAGGTCTATATAAGCAGAGCTCTCTGGCTAACTAGAGAACCCA
CTGCTTACTGGCTTATCGAAATTAATACGACTCACTATAGGGAGACCCAAGCTGGCTAGCACCATGGCCT
CCGTTCTGACCCCGCTGCTGCTGCGTGGCCTGACCGGCTCCGCTCGTCGTCTGCCAGTTCCGCGTGCGAA
AATCCATTCCCTGGACTACAAAGACCATGACGGTGATTATAAAGATCATGACATCGATTACAAGGATGAC
GATGACAAGATGGACATCGCGGATCTGCGTACCCTGGGTTACAGCCAGCAGCAGCAGGAGAAGATCAAGC
CAAAGGTGCGCAGCACCGTGGCCCAGCACCATGAAGCTCTGGTGGGTCACGGCTTCACCCACGCGCACAT
CGTGGCTCTGAGCCAGCACCCAGCCGCGCTGGGTACCGTGGCCGTGAAATATCAGGACATGATTGCTGCC
CTGCCAGAGGCTACCCATGAAGCGATTGTGGGTGTGGGCAAGCAGTGGAGCGGTGCTCGTGCGCTGGAGG
CCCTGCTGACCGTGGCCGGTGAACTGCGTGGCCCGCCGCTGCAGCTGGATACCGGCCAGCTGCTGAAAAT
CGCGAAACGTGGCGGTGTGACCGCTGTGGAAGCTGTGCATGCCTGGCGTAATGCTCTGACCGGTGCCCCC
CTGGAGACGGGCGCCTTAGCTACAGGGCGCGTCCCATTCGCCATTCAGGCTGCGCAACTGTTGGGAAGGG
CGATCGGTGCGGGCCTCTTCGCTATTACGCCAGCTGGCGAAAGGGGGATGTGCTGCAAGGCGATTAAGTT
GGGTAACGCCAGGGTTTTCCCAGTCACGACGTTGTAAAACGACGGCCAGTGAGCGCGCGTAATACGACTC
ACTATAGGGCGAATTGGGTACCGGGCCCCCCCTCGAGGTCCTCCAGCTTTTGTTCCCTTTAGTGAGGGTT
AATTGCGCGCTTGGCGTAATCATGGTCATAGCTGTTTCCTGTGTGAAATTGTTATCCGCTCACAATTCCA
CACAACATACGAGCCGGAAGCATAAAGTGTAAAGCCTGGGGTGCCTAATGAGTGAGCTAACTCACATTAA
TTGCGTTGCGCTCACTGCCCGCTTTCCACCGGTCGTCTCCAACGATCACCTGGTGGCCCTGGCCTGCCTG
GGCGGTCGTCCGGCCCTGGATGCGGTGAAGAAAGGCCTGGGTGGATCCGGCAGCTACGCCCTGGGTCCGT
ATCAGATTAGCGCCCCGCAGCTGCCAGCTTACAATGGTCAGACCGTGGGTACCTTCTACTATGTGAACGA
CGCGGGCGGTCTGGAGAGCAAGGTGTTTAGCAGCGGCGGTCCAACCCCGTACCCAAACTATGCCAATGCC
GGTCATGTGGAGGGTCAGAGCGCCCTGTTCATGCGTGATAACGGCATCAGCGAGGGTCTGGTGTTCCACA
ACAACCCGGAAGGCACCTGCGGTTTTTGCGTGAACATGACCGAGACCCTGCTGCCGGAAAACGCGAAAAT
GACCGTGGTGCCGCCGGAAGGTTCTGGCGGCTCAACTAATCTGAGCGACATCATTGAGAAGGAGACTGGG
AAACAGCTGGTCATTCAGGAGTCCATCCTGATGCTGCCTGAGGAGGTGGAGGAAGTGATCGGCAACAAGC
CAGAGTCTGACATCCTGGTGCACACCGCCTACGACGAGTCCACAGATGAGAATGTGATGCTGCTGACCTC
TGACGCCCCCGAGTATAAGCCTTGGGCCCTGGTCATCCAGGATTCTAACGGCGAGAATAAGATCAAGATG
CTGTGATAAGGGGTCTTTGTCCTCTGTACTGTCTCTCTCCTTGCCCCTAACCCAAAAAGCTTCATTTTTC
TGTGTAGGCTGCACAAGAGCCTTGATTGAAGATATATTCTTTCTGAACAGTATTTAAGGTTTCCAATAAA
ATGTACACCCCTCAGAACTTCTGAGGCGGAAAGAACCAGCTGGGGCTCTAGGGGGTATCCCC
[124 nt withheld, positions 2793-2916]
C
[91 nt withheld, positions 2918-3008]
A
[49 nt withheld, positions 3010-3058]
CCTTTGACGTTGGAGTCCACGTTCTTT
[37 nt withheld, positions 3086-3122]
ACCCTATCTCGGTCTATTCTTTTGATTTATAAGGGATTTTGCCGATTTCGGCCTATTGGTTAAAAAATGA
GCTGATTTAACAAAAATTTAACGCGAATTAATTCTGTGGAATGTGTGTCAGTTAGGGTGTGGAAAGTCCC
CAGGCTCCCCAGCAGGCAGAAGTATGCAAAGCATGCATCTCAATTAGTCAGCAACCAGGTGTGGAAAGTC
CCCAGGCTCCCCAGCAGGCAGAAGTATGCAAAGCATGCATCTCAATTAGTCAGCAACCATAGTCCCGCCC
CTAACTCCGCCCATCCCGCCCCTAACTCCGCCCAGTTCCGCCCATTCTCCGCCCCATGGCTGACTAATTT
TTTTTATTTATGCAGAGGCCGAGGCCGCCTCTGCCTCTGAGCTATTCCAGAAGTAGTGAGGAGGCTTTTT
TGGAGGCCTAGGCTTTTGCAAAAAGCTCCCGGGAGCTTGTATATCCATTTTCGGATCTGATCAGCACGTG
TTGACAATTAATCATCGGCATAGTATATCGGCATAGTATAATACGACAAGGTGAGGAACTAAACCATGGC
CAAGCCTTTGTCTCAAGAAGAATCCACCCTCATTGAAAGAGCAACGGCTACAATCAACAGCATCCCCATC
TCTGAAGACTACAGCGTCGCCAGCGCAGCTCTCTCTAGCGACGGCCGCATCTTCACTGGTGTCAATGTAT
ATCATTTTACTGGGGGACCTTGTGCAGAACTCGTGGTGCTGGGCACTGCTGCTGCTGCGGCAGCTGGCAA
CCTGACTTGTATCGTCGCGATCGGAAATGAGAACAGGGGCATCTTGAGCCCCTGCGGACGGTGCCGACAG
GTGCTTCTCGATCTGCATCCTGGGATCAAAGCCATAGTGAAGGACAGTGATGGACAGCCGACGGCAGTTG
GGATTCGTGAATTGCTGCCCTCTGGTTATGTGTGGGAGGGCTAAGCACTTCGTGGCCGAGGAGCAGGACT
GACACGTGCTACGAGATTTCGATTCCACCGCCGCCTTCTATGAAAGGTTGGGCTTCGGAATCGTTTTCCG
GGACGCCGGCTGGATGATCCTCCAGCGCGGGGATCTCATGCTGGAGTTCTTCGCCCACCCCAACTTGTTT
ATTGCAGCTTATAATGGTTACAAATAAAGCAATAGCATCACAAATTTCACAAATAAAGCATTTTTTTCAC
TGCATTCTAGTTGTGGTTTGTCCAAACTCATCAATGTATCTTATCATGTCTGTATACCGTCGACCTCTAG
CTAGAGCTTGGCGTAATCATGGTCATAGCTGTTTCCTGTGTGAAATTGTTATCCGCTCACAATTCCACAC
AACATACGAGCCGGAAGCATAAAGTGTAAAGCCTGGGGTGCCTAATGAGTGAGCTAACTCACATTAATTG
CGTTGCGCTCACTGCCCGCTTTCCAGTCGGGAAACCTGTCGTGCCAGCTGCATTAATGAATCGGCCAACG
CGCGGGGAGAGGCGGTTTGCGTATTGGGCGCTCTTCCGCTTCCTCGCTCACTGACTCGCTGCGCTCGGTC
GTTCGGCTGCGGCGAGCGGTATCAGCTCACTCAAAGGCGGTAATACGGTTATCCACAGAATCAGGGGATA
ACGCAGGAAAGAACATGTGAGCAAAAGGCCAGCAAAAGGCCAGGAACCGTAAAAAGGCCGCGTTGCTGGC
GTTTTTCCATAGGCTCCGCCCCCCTGACGAGCATCACAAAAATCGACGCTCAAGTCAGAGGTGGCGAAAC
CCGACAGGACTATAAAGATACCAGGCGTTTCCCCCTGGAAGCTCCCTCGTGCGCTCTCCTGTTCCGACCC
TGCCGCTTACCGGATACCTGTCCGCCTTTCTCCCTTCGGGAAGCGTGGCGCTTTCTCATAGCTCACGCTG
TAGGTATCTCAGTTCGGTGTAGGTCGTTCGCTCCAAGCTGGGCTGTGTGCACGAACCCCCCGTTCAGCCC
GACCGCTGCGCCTTATCCGGTAACTATCGTCTTGAGTCCAACCCGGTAAGACACGACTTATCGCCACTGG
CAGCAGCCACTGGTAACAGGATTAGCAGAGCGAGGTATGTAGGCGGTGCTACAGAGTTCTTGAAGTGGTG
GCCTAACTACGGCTACACTAGAAGAACAGTATTTGGTATCTGCGCTCTGCTGAAGCCAGTTACCTTCGGA
AAAAGAGTTGGTAGCTCTTGATCCGGCAAACAAACCACCGCTGGTAGCGGTGGTTTTTTTGTTTGCAAGC
AGCAGATTACGCGCAGAAAAAAAGGATCTCAAGAAGATCCTTTGATCTTTTCTACGGGGTCTGACGCTCA
GTGGAACGAAAACTCACGTTAAGGGATTTTGGTCATGAGATTATCAAAAAGGATCTTCACCTAGATCCTT
TTAAATTAAAAATGAAGTTTTAAATCAATCTAAAGTATATATGAGTAAACTTGGTCTGACAGTTACCAAT
GTTTAATCAGTGAGGCACCTATCTCAGCGATCTGTCTATTTCGTTCATCCATAGTTGCCTGACTCCCCGT
CGTGTAGATAACTACGATACGGGAGGGCTTACCATCTGGCCCCAGTGCTGCAATGATACCGCGAGACCCA
CGCTCACCGGCTCCAGATTTATCAGCAATAAACCAGCCAGCCGGAAGGGCCGAGCGCAGAAGTGGTCCTG
CAACTTTATCCGCCTCCATCCAGTCTATTAATTGTTGCCGGGAAGCTAGAGTAAGTAGTTCGCCAGTTAA
TAGTTTGCGCAACGTTGTTGCCATTGCTACAGGCATCGTGGTGTCACGCTCGTCGTTTGGTATGGCTTCA
TTCAGCTCCGGTTCCCAACGATCAAGGCGAGTTACATGATCCCCCATGTTGTGCAAAAAAGCGGTTAGCT
CCTTCGGTCCTCCGATCGTTGTCAGAAGTAAGTTGGCCGCAGTGTTATCACTCATGGTTATGGCAGCACT
GCATAATTCTCTTACTGTCATGCCATCCGTAAGATGCTTTTCTGTGACTGGTGAGTACTCAACCAAGTCA
TTCTGAGAATAGTGTATGCGGCGACCGAGTTGCTCTTGCCCGGCGTCAATACGGGATAATACCGCGCCAC
ATAGCAGAACTTTAAAAGTGCTCATCATTGGAAAACGTTCTTCGGGGCGAAAACTCTCAAGGATCTTACC
GCTGTTGAGATCCAGTTCGATGTAACCCACTCGTGCACCCAACTGATCTTCAGCATCTTTTACTTTCACC
AGCGTTTCTGGGTGAGCAAAAACAGGAAGGCAAAATGCCGCAAAAAAGGGAATAAGGGCGACACGGAAAT
GTTGAATACTCATACTCTTCCTTTTTCAATATTATTGAAGCATTTATCAGGGTTATTGTCTCATGAGCGG
ATACATATTTGAATGTATTTAGAAAAATAAACAAATAGGGGTTCCGCGCACATTTCCCCGAAAAGTGCCA
CCTGACGTC
