>Addgene plasmid #221932 | FusX DdCBE 1397N | depositor partial sequence | sequence record 434571 | Partial
ATGGCCTCCGTTCTGACCCCGCTGCTGCTGCGTGGCCTGACCGGCTCCGCTCGTCGTCTGCCAGTTCCGC
GTGCGAAAATCCATTCCCTGGACTACAAAGACCATGACGGTGATTATAAAGATCATGACATCGATTACAA
GGATGACGATGACAAGATGGACATCGCGGATCTGCGTACCCTGGGTTACAGCCAGCAGCAGCAGGAGAAG
ATCAAGCCAAAGGTGCGCAGCACCGTGGCCCAGCACCATGAAGCTCTGGTGGGTCACGGCTTCACCCACG
CGCACATCGTGGCTCTGAGCCAGCACCCAGCCGCGCTGGGTACCGTGGCCGTGAAATATCAGGACATGAT
TGCTGCCCTGCCAGAGGCTACCCATGAAGCGATTGTGGGTGTGGGCAAGCAGTGGAGCGGTGCTCGTGCG
CTGGAGGCCCTGCTGACCGTGGCCGGTGAACTGCGTGGCCCGCCGCTGCAGCTGGATACCGGCCAGCTGC
TGAAAATCGCGAAACGTGGCGGTGTGACCGCTGTGGAAGCTGTGCATGCCTGGCGTAATGCTCTGACCGG
TGCCCCCCTGGAGACGGGCGCCTTAGCTACAGGGCGCGTCCCATTCGCCATTCAGGCTGCGCAACTGTTG
GGAAGGGCGATCGGTGCGGGCCTCTTCGCTATTACGCCAGCTGGCGAAAGGGGGATGTGCTGCAAGGCGA
TTAAGTTGGGTAACGCCAGGGTTTTCCCAGTCACGACGTTGTAAAACGACGGCCAGTGAGCGCGCGTAAT
ACGACTCACTATAGGGCGAATTGGGTACCGGGCCCCCCCTCGAGGTCCTCCAGCTTTTGTTCCCTTTAGT
GAGGGTTAATTGCGCGCTTGGCGTAATCATGGTCATAGCTGTTTCCTGTGTGAAATTGTTATCCGCTCAC
AATTCCACACAACATACGAGCCGGAAGCATAAAGTGTAAAGCCTGGGGTGCCTAATGAGTGAGCTAACTC
ACATTAATTGCGTTGCGCTCACTGCCCGCTTTCCACCGGTCGTCTCCAACGATCACCTGGTGGCCCTGGC
CTGCCTGGGCGGTCGTCCGGCCCTGGATGCGGTGAAGAAAGGCCTGGGTGGATCCGGCAGCTACGCCCTG
GGTCCGTATCAGATTAGCGCCCCGCAGCTGCCAGCTTACAATGGTCAGACCGTGGGTACCTTCTACTATG
TGAACGACGCGGGCGGTCTGGAGAGCAAGGTGTTTAGCAGCGGCGGTCCAACCCCGTACCCAAACTATGC
CAATGCCGGTCATGTGGAGGGTCAGAGCGCCCTGTTCATGCGTGATAACGGCATCAGCGAGGGTCTGGTG
TTCCACAACAACCCGGAAGGCACCTGCGGTTTTTGCGTGAACATGACCGAGACCCTGCTGCCGGAAAACG
CGAAAATGACCGTGGTGCCGCCGGAAGGTTCTGGCGGCTCAACTAATCTGAGCGACATCATTGAGAAGGA
GACTGGGAAACAGCTGGTCATTCAGGAGTCCATCCTGATGCTGCCTGAGGAGGTGGAGGAAGTGATCGGC
AACAAGCCAGAGTCTGACATCCTGGTGCACACCGCCTACGACGAGTCCACAGATGAGAATGTGATGCTGC
TGACCTCTGACGCCCCCGAGTATAAGCCTTGGGCCCTGGTCATCCAGGATTCTAACGGCGAGAATAAGAT
CAAGATGCTGTGA
